Addgene plasmid #101104: pVEGFR2_TEV(N)_NES_TCS(Q'L)_HA-dCas9(N)_P2A_Puro-WPRE
Purpose: Encodes dCas9(N) fused to VEGFR2
Depositing lab: Tudor Fulga. Depositing organization: University of Oxford. Publication: Engineering Synthetic Signaling Pathways with Programmable dCas9-Based Chimeric Receptors. Baeumler TA, Ahmed AA, Fulga TA. Cell Rep. 2017 Sep 12;20(11):2639-2653. doi: 10.1016/j.celrep.2017.08.044. PubMed 28903044.
Backbone
  Vector backbone: pTMt_NES_TCS(Q’G)_HA-dCas9(N)_P2A-Puro-WPRE
  Modifications to backbone: A sequence containing the VEGFR2 (KDR) leader peptide, extracellular domain and transmembrane domain were PCR amplified from plasmid pDONR223-KDR (gift from William Hahn & David Root, Addgene plasmid #23925) and used to replace the TMt in pTMt_NES_TCS(Q’G)_HA-dCas9(N)_P2A-Puro-WPRE. The N-terminal TEV fragment was then amplified from full length TEV protease as previously described (Wehr et al., 2006) and fused to the C-terminus of the VEGFR2 transmembrane domain. In addition, a weak TEV cleavage site (ENLYFQL) was inserted instead of the TCS(Q’G).
  Vector type: Mammalian Expression, CRISPR, Synthetic Biology
  Selectable markers: Puromycin
Growth in bacteria
  Bacterial resistance: Ampicillin, 100 μg/mL
  Growth temperature: 37°C
  Growth strain: DH5alpha
  Copy number: High Copy
Gene/Insert
  Gene/Insert name: VEGFR2-dCas9(N)
  Tag / fusion protein: HA
Resource information
  A portion of this plasmid was derived from a plasmid made by: pDONR223-KDR (gift from William Hahn & David Root, Addgene plasmid #23925); pTMt_NES_TCS(Q’G)_HA-dCas9(N)_P2A-Puro-WPRE.
Terms and licenses: Academic/Nonprofit Terms; Industry Terms: Not Available to Industry
How to cite: pVEGFR2_TEV(N)_NES_TCS(Q'L)_HA-dCas9(N)_P2A_Puro-WPRE was a gift from Tudor Fulga (Addgene plasmid # 101104 ; http://n2t.net/addgene:101104 ; RRID:Addgene_101104)
