[The description below was written by a language model from this plasmid's Addgene catalogue record, the feature table of its GenBank file and pLannotate feature annotations shown in this document.]
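Description:
pVEGFR2_TEV(N)_NES_TCS(Q'L)_HA-dCas9(N)_P2A_Puro-WPRE is a roughly 9.5 kb mammalian expression plasmid for synthetic biology and CRISPR applications, encoding a chimeric receptor in which part of human VEGFR2 (KDR) is fused to the N-terminal portion of catalytically inactive Streptococcus pyogenes Cas9. It is propagated in E. coli as a high-copy plasmid through a pUC-type origin with ampicillin selection. It also carries an f1 origin. A single AAV2 inverted terminal repeat is annotated downstream of the expression cassette; with only one ITR recorded, it looks like a backbone remnant rather than part of a functional packaging unit.

Expression is driven by the CBh promoter (CMV enhancer, chicken β-actin promoter and a hybrid intron). The open reading frame begins with the VEGFR2 leader peptide, extracellular domain and transmembrane domain, and the depositor's annotation notes a Val-to-Ile change inherited from the source clone. This is followed by an N-terminal fragment of TEV protease, a nuclear export signal, a deliberately weak TEV cleavage site (the Q'L variant), an HA epitope tag and dCas9(N) with a flexible glycine-serine linker. A P2A peptide then co-expresses puromycin N-acetyltransferase for selection of transfected cells, and a WPRE and bGH polyadenylation signal complete the transcript.

The design tethers the dCas9 fragment at the membrane, with the export signal helping to keep it out of the nucleus until the cleavage site is cut. Since this construct supplies only half of a split TEV protease and half of a split dCas9, it presumably works alongside partner constructs carrying the complementary fragments, which are not described in this record. The associated work concerns programmable dCas9-based chimeric receptors for building synthetic signalling pathways.
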