LOCUS       Exported 9531 bp ds-DNA circular SYN 15-AUG-2017
DEFINITION  synthetic circular DNA
ACCESSION   .
VERSION     .
KEYWORDS    pVEGFR2_TEV(N)_NES_TCS(Q'L)_HA-dCas9(N)_P2A_Puro-WPRE+T262
SOURCE      synthetic DNA construct
  ORGANISM  synthetic DNA construct
REFERENCE   1 (bases 1 to 9531)
  AUTHORS   Weatherall Institute
  TITLE     Direct Submission
  JOURNAL   Exported Tuesday, Aug 15, 2017 from SnapGene 3.3.4
            http://www.snapgene.com
FEATURES             Location/Qualifiers
     source          1..9531
                     /organism="synthetic DNA construct"
                     /mol_type="other DNA"
     misc_feature    12..810
                     /note="CBh"
     CDS             823..3177
                     /codon_start=1
                     /label=KDR
                     /translation="MQSKVLLAVALWLCVETRAASVGLPSVSLDLPRLSIQKDILTIKA
                     NTTLQITCRGQRDLDWLWPNNQSGSEQRVEVTECSDGLFCKTLTIPKVIGNDTGAYKCF
                     YRETDLASVIYVYVQDYRSPFIASVSDQHGVVYITENKNKTVVIPCLGSISNLNVSLCA
                     RYPEKRFVPDGNRISWDSKKGFTIPSYMISYAGMVFCEAKINDESYQSIMYIVVVVGYR
                     IYDVVLSPSHGIELSVGEKLVLNCTARTELNVGIDFNWEYPSSKHQHKKLVNRDLKTQS
                     GSEMKKFLSTLTIDGITRSDQGLYTCAASSGLMTKKNSTFVRVHEKPFVAFGSGMESLV
                     EATVGERVRIPAKYLGYPPPEIKWYKNGIPLESNHTIKAGHVLTIMEVSERDTGNYTVI
                     LTNPISKEKQSHVVSLVVYVPPQIGEKSLISPVDSYQYGTTQTLTCTVYAIPPPHHIHW
                     YWQLEEECANEPSQAVSVTNPYPCEEWRSVEDFQGGNKIEVNKNQFALIEGKNKTVSTL
                     VIQAANVSALYKCEAVNKVGRGERVISFHVTRGPEITLQPDMQPTEQESVSLWCTADRS
                     TFENLTWYKLGPQPLPIHVGELPTPVCKNLDTLWKLNATMFSNSTNDILIMELKNASLQ
                     DQGDYVCLAQDRKTKKRHCVVRQLTVLERVAPTITGNLENQTTSIGESIEVSCTASGNP
                     PPQIMWFKDNETLVEDSGIVLKDGNRNLTIRRVRKEDEGLYTCQACSVLGCAKVEAFFI
                     IEGAQEKTNLEIIILVGTAVIAMFFWLLLVII"
     CDS             880..3114
                     /product="http://www.uniprot.org/blast/?about=P35968[20-764
                     ]&key=Topological%20domain"
                     /label=ExtracellularSequence
     misc_feature    1711
                     /label=A mutation from Val to Ile (from original vector)
     CDS             3202..3555
                     /codon_start=1
                     /label=TEV protease
                     /translation="GESLFKGPRDYNPISSTICHLTNESDGHTTSLYGIGFGPFIITNK
                     HLFRRNNGTLLVQSLHGVFKVKNTTTLQQHLIDGRDMIIIRMPKDFPPFPQKLKFREPQ
                     REERICLVTTNFQT"
     CDS             3568..3591
                     /codon_start=1
                     /label=NES ptk2
                     /translation="LDLASLIL"
     CDS             3604..3624
                     /codon_start=1
                     /label=TCS (Q'L)
                     /translation="ENLYFQL"
     CDS             3643..3669
                     /codon_start=1
                     /product="HA (human influenza hemagglutinin) epitope tag"
                     /label=HA
                     /translation="YPYDVPDYA"
     CDS             3685..5286
                     /codon_start=1
                     /note="hSpCas9"
                     /translation="DKKYSIGLAIGTNSVGWAVITDEYKVPSKKFKVLGNTDRHSIKKN
                     LIGALLFDSGETAEATRLKRTARRRYTRRKNRICYLQEIFSNEMAKVDDSFFHRLEESF
                     LVEEDKKHERHPIFGNIVDEVAYHEKYPTIYHLRKKLVDSTDKADLRLIYLALAHMIKF
                     RGHFLIEGDLNPDNSDVDKLFIQLVQTYNQLFEENPINASGVDAKAILSARLSKSRRLE
                     NLIAQLPGEKKNGLFGNLIALSLGLTPNFKSNFDLAEDAKLQLSKDTYDDDLDNLLAQI
                     GDQYADLFLAAKNLSDAILLSDILRVNTEITKAPLSASMIKRYDEHHQDLTLLKALVRQ
                     QLPEKYKEIFFDQSKNGYAGYIDGGASQEEFYKFIKPILEKMDGTEELLVKLNREDLLR
                     KQRTFDNGSIPHQIHLGELHAILRRQEDFYPFLKDNREKIEKILTFRIPYYVGPLARGN
                     SRFAWMTRKSEETITPWNFEEVVDKGASAQSFIERMTNFDKNLPNEKVLPKHSLLYEYF
                     TVYNELTKVKYVTEGMR"
     misc_feature    5287..5304
                     /note="(GGGGS)3 linker"
     CDS             5307
                     /codon_start=1
                     /label=rtTA
                     /protein_id="rtTA-M2"
                     /translation=""
     CDS             5314..5373
                     /codon_start=1
                     /label=P2A
                     /translation="GATNFSLLKQAGDVEENPGP"
     CDS             5380..5973
                     /codon_start=1
                     /label=Puro
                     /protein_id="Puro"
                     /translation="MTEYKPTVRLATRDDVPRAVRTLAAAFADYPATRHTVDPDRHIER
                     VTELQELFLTRVGLDIGKVWVADDGAAVAVWTTPESVEAGAVFAEIGPRMAELSGSRLA
                     AQQQMEGLLAPHRPKEPAWFLATVGVSPDHQGKGLGSAVVLPGVEAAERAGVPAFLETS
                     APRNLPFYERLGFTVTADVEVPEGPRTWCMTRKG"
     protein_bind    6010..6537
                     /label=protein bind
     misc_feature    6555..6786
                     /note="bGH polyA"
     misc_feature    6795..6935
                     /label=R-ITR
     rep_origin      7027..7333
                     /direction=RIGHT
                     /label=f1 Origin
     misc_feature    7852..8709
                     /label=AmpR
     rep_origin      8860..9527
                     /direction=RIGHT
                     /label=pUC ori
ORIGIN
        1 ctagaggtac ccgttacata acttacggta aatggcccgc ctggctgacc gcccaacgac
       61 ccccgcccat tgacgtcaat agtaacgcca atagggactt tccattgacg tcaatgggtg
      121 gagtatttac ggtaaactgc ccacttggca gtacatcaag tgtatcatat gccaagtacg
      181 ccccctattg acgtcaatga cggtaaatgg cccgcctggc attgtgccca gtacatgacc
      241 ttatgggact ttcctacttg gcagtacatc tacgtattag tcatcgctat taccatggtc
      301 gaggtgagcc ccacgttctg cttcactctc cccatctccc ccccctcccc acccccaatt
      361 ttgtatttat ttatttttta attattttgt gcagcgatgg gggcgggggg gggggggggg
      421 cgcgcgccag gcggggcggg gcggggcgag gggcggggcg gggcgaggcg gagaggtgcg
      481 gcggcagcca atcagagcgg cgcgctccga aagtttcctt ttatggcgag gcggcggcgg
      541 cggcggccct ataaaaagcg aagcgcgcgg cgggcgggag tcgctgcgac gctgccttcg
      601 ccccgtgccc cgctccgccg ccgcctcgcg ccgcccgccc cggctctgac tgaccgcgtt
      661 actcccacag gtgagcgggc gggacggccc ttctcctccg ggctgtaatt agctgagcaa
      721 gaggtaaggg tttaagggat ggttggttgg tggggtatta atgtttaatt acctggagca
      781 cctgcctgaa atcacttttt ttcaggttgg accggtgcca ccatgcagag caaggtgctg
      841 ctggccgtcg ccctgtggct ctgcgtggag acccgggccg cctctgtggg tttgcctagt
      901 gtttctcttg atctgcccag gctcagcata caaaaagaca tacttacaat taaggctaat
      961 acaactcttc aaattacttg caggggacag agggacttgg actggctttg gcccaataat
     1021 cagagtggca gtgagcaaag ggtggaggtg actgagtgca gcgatggcct cttctgtaag
     1081 acactcacaa ttccaaaagt gatcggaaat gacactggag cctacaagtg cttctaccgg
     1141 gaaactgact tggcctcggt catttatgtc tatgttcaag attacagatc tccatttatt
     1201 gcttctgtta gtgaccaaca tggagtcgtg tacattactg agaacaaaaa caaaactgtg
     1261 gtgattccat gtctcgggtc catttcaaat ctcaacgtgt cactttgtgc aagataccca
     1321 gaaaagagat ttgttcctga tggtaacaga atttcctggg acagcaagaa gggctttact
     1381 attcccagct acatgatcag ctatgctggc atggtcttct gtgaagcaaa aattaatgat
     1441 gaaagttacc agtctattat gtacatagtt gtcgttgtag ggtataggat ttatgatgtg
     1501 gttctgagtc cgtctcatgg aattgaacta tctgttggag aaaagcttgt cttaaattgt
     1561 acagcaagaa ctgaactaaa tgtggggatt gacttcaact gggaataccc ttcttcgaag
     1621 catcagcata agaaacttgt aaaccgagac ctaaaaaccc agtctgggag tgagatgaag
     1681 aaatttttga gcaccttaac tatagatggt ataacccgga gtgaccaagg attgtacacc
     1741 tgtgcagcat ccagtgggct gatgaccaag aagaacagca catttgtcag ggtccatgaa
     1801 aaaccttttg ttgcttttgg aagtggcatg gaatctctgg tggaagccac ggtgggggag
     1861 cgtgtcagaa tccctgcgaa gtaccttggt tacccacccc cagaaataaa atggtataaa
     1921 aatggaatac cccttgagtc caatcacaca attaaagcgg ggcatgtact gacgattatg
     1981 gaagtgagtg aaagagacac aggaaattac actgtcatcc ttaccaatcc catttcaaag
     2041 gagaagcaga gccatgtggt ctctctggtt gtgtatgtcc caccccagat tggtgagaaa
     2101 tctctaatct ctcctgtgga ttcctaccag tacggcacca ctcaaacgct gacatgtacg
     2161 gtctatgcca ttcctccccc gcatcacatc cactggtatt ggcagttgga ggaagagtgc
     2221 gccaacgagc ccagccaagc tgtctcagtg acaaacccat acccttgtga agaatggaga
     2281 agtgtggagg acttccaggg aggaaataaa attgaagtta ataaaaatca atttgctcta
     2341 attgaaggaa aaaacaaaac tgtaagtacc cttgttatcc aagcggcaaa tgtgtcagct
     2401 ttgtacaaat gtgaagcggt caacaaagtc gggagaggag agagggtgat ctccttccac
     2461 gtgaccaggg gtcctgaaat tactttgcaa cctgacatgc agcccactga gcaggagagc
     2521 gtgtctttgt ggtgcactgc agacagatct acgtttgaga acctcacatg gtacaagctt
     2581 ggcccacagc ctctgccaat ccatgtggga gagttgccca cacctgtttg caagaacttg
     2641 gatactcttt ggaaattgaa tgccaccatg ttctctaata gcacaaatga cattttgatc
     2701 atggagctta agaatgcatc cttgcaggac caaggagact atgtctgcct tgctcaagac
     2761 aggaagacca agaaaagaca ttgcgtggtc aggcagctca cagtcctaga gcgtgtggca
     2821 cccacgatca caggaaacct ggagaatcag acgacaagta ttggggaaag catcgaagtc
     2881 tcatgcacgg catctgggaa tccccctcca cagatcatgt ggtttaaaga taatgagacc
     2941 cttgtagaag actcaggcat tgtattgaag gatgggaacc ggaacctcac tatccgcaga
     3001 gtgaggaagg aggacgaagg cctctacacc tgccaggcat gcagtgttct tggctgtgca
     3061 aaagtggagg catttttcat aatagaaggt gcccaggaaa agacgaactt ggaaatcatt
     3121 attctagtag gcacggcggt gattgccatg ttcttctggc tacttcttgt catcatcggc
     3181 ggtggctcgg gtggtggctc gggagaaagc ttgtttaagg ggccgcgtga ttacaacccg
     3241 atatcgagca ccatttgtca tttgacgaat gaatctgatg ggcacacaac atcgttgtat
     3301 ggtattggat ttggtccctt catcattaca aacaagcact tgtttagaag aaataatgga
     3361 acactgttgg tccaatcact acatggtgta ttcaaggtca agaacaccac gactttgcaa
     3421 caacacctca ttgatgggag ggacatgata attattcgca tgcctaagga tttcccacca
     3481 tttcctcaaa agctgaaatt tagagagcca caaagggaag agcgcatatg tcttgtgaca
     3541 accaacttcc aaactggcgg tggctcgcta gatttagcta gcttaatcct cggcaagctt
     3601 ggcgaaaacc tgtattttca gctaggcgga ggcagcacta gttacccata cgacgtacca
     3661 gattacgctg gaggttctgg atccgacaag aagtacagca tcggcctggc catcggcacc
     3721 aactctgtgg gctgggccgt gatcaccgac gagtacaagg tgcccagcaa gaaattcaag
     3781 gtgctgggca acaccgaccg gcacagcatc aagaagaacc tgatcggagc cctgctgttc
     3841 gacagcggcg aaacagccga ggccacccgg ctgaagagaa ccgccagaag aagatacacc
     3901 agacggaaga accggatctg ctatctgcaa gagatcttca gcaacgagat ggccaaggtg
     3961 gacgacagct tcttccacag actggaagag tccttcctgg tggaagagga taagaagcac
     4021 gagcggcacc ccatcttcgg caacatcgtg gacgaggtgg cctaccacga gaagtacccc
     4081 accatctacc acctgagaaa gaaactggtg gacagcaccg acaaggccga cctgcggctg
     4141 atctatctgg ccctggccca catgatcaag ttccggggcc acttcctgat cgagggcgac
     4201 ctgaaccccg acaacagcga cgtggacaag ctgttcatcc agctggtgca gacctacaac
     4261 cagctgttcg aggaaaaccc catcaacgcc agcggcgtgg acgccaaggc catcctgtct
     4321 gccagactga gcaagagcag acggctggaa aatctgatcg cccagctgcc cggcgagaag
     4381 aagaatggcc tgttcggaaa cctgattgcc ctgagcctgg gcctgacccc caacttcaag
     4441 agcaacttcg acctggccga ggatgccaaa ctgcagctga gcaaggacac ctacgacgac
     4501 gacctggaca acctgctggc ccagatcggc gaccagtacg ccgacctgtt tctggccgcc
     4561 aagaacctgt ccgacgccat cctgctgagc gacatcctga gagtgaacac cgagatcacc
     4621 aaggcccccc tgagcgcctc tatgatcaag agatacgacg agcaccacca ggacctgacc
     4681 ctgctgaaag ctctcgtgcg gcagcagctg cctgagaagt acaaagagat tttcttcgac
     4741 cagagcaaga acggctacgc cggctacatt gacggcggag ccagccagga agagttctac
     4801 aagttcatca agcccatcct ggaaaagatg gacggcaccg aggaactgct cgtgaagctg
     4861 aacagagagg acctgctgcg gaagcagcgg accttcgaca acggcagcat cccccaccag
     4921 atccacctgg gagagctgca cgccattctg cggcggcagg aagattttta cccattcctg
     4981 aaggacaacc gggaaaagat cgagaagatc ctgaccttcc gcatccccta ctacgtgggc
     5041 cctctggcca ggggaaacag cagattcgcc tggatgacca gaaagagcga ggaaaccatc
     5101 accccctgga acttcgagga agtggtggac aagggcgctt ccgcccagag cttcatcgag
     5161 cggatgacca acttcgataa gaacctgccc aacgagaagg tgctgcccaa gcacagcctg
     5221 ctgtacgagt acttcaccgt gtataacgag ctgaccaaag tgaaatacgt gaccgaggga
     5281 atgagaggtg gcggtggctc gggtaccgga tctggagcca ccaatttttc tctgctgaag
     5341 caggctggtg atgttgaaga aaaccctgga cctgaattca tgaccgagta caagcccacg
     5401 gtgcgcctcg ccacccgcga cgacgtcccc agggccgtac gcaccctcgc cgccgcgttc
     5461 gccgactacc ccgccacgcg ccacaccgtc gatccggacc gccacatcga gcgggtcacc
     5521 gagctgcaag aactcttcct cacgcgcgtc gggctcgaca tcggcaaggt gtgggtcgcg
     5581 gacgacggcg ccgcggtggc ggtctggacc acgccggaga gcgtcgaagc gggggcggtg
     5641 ttcgccgaga tcggcccgcg catggccgag ttgagcggtt cccggctggc cgcgcagcaa
     5701 cagatggaag gcctcctggc gccgcaccgg cccaaggagc ccgcgtggtt cctggccacc
     5761 gtcggcgtct cgcccgacca ccagggcaag ggtctgggca gcgccgtcgt gctccccgga
     5821 gtggaggcgg ccgagcgcgc cggggtgccc gccttcctgg agacctccgc gccccgcaac
     5881 ctccccttct acgagcggct cggcttcacc gtcaccgccg acgtcgaggt gcccgaagga
     5941 ccgcgcacct ggtgcatgac ccgcaagggg taactaagta aggatcgatc caagatatcg
     6001 tattcttaac tatgttgctc cttttacgct atgtggatac gctgctttaa tgcctttgta
     6061 tcatgctatt gcttcccgta tggctttcat tttctcctcc ttgtataaat cctggttgct
     6121 gtctctttat gaggagttgt ggcccgttgt caggcaacgt ggcgtggtgt gcactgtgtt
     6181 tgctgacgca acccccactg gttggggcat tgccaccacc tgtcagctcc tttccgggac
     6241 tttcgctttc cccctcccta ttgccacggc ggaactcatc gccgcctgcc ttgcccgctg
     6301 ctggacaggg gctcggctgt tgggcactga caattccgtg gtgttgtcgg ggaagctgac
     6361 gtcctttcca tggctgctcg cctgtgttgc cacctggatt ctgcgcggga cgtccttctg
     6421 ctacgtccct tcggccctca atccagcgga ccttccttcc cgcggcctgc tgccggctct
     6481 gcggcctctt ccgcgtcttc gccttcgccc tcagacgagt cggatctccc tttgggccgc
     6541 ctccccgcca attcctagag ctcgctgatc agcctcgact gtgccttcta gttgccagcc
     6601 atctgttgtt tgcccctccc ccgtgccttc cttgaccctg gaaggtgcca ctcccactgt
     6661 cctttcctaa taaaatgagg aaattgcatc gcattgtctg agtaggtgtc attctattct
     6721 ggggggtggg gtggggcagg acagcaaggg ggaggattgg gaagagaata gcaggcatgc
     6781 tggggagcgg ccgcaggaac ccctagtgat ggagttggcc actccctctc tgcgcgctcg
     6841 ctcgctcact gaggccgggc gaccaaaggt cgcccgacgc ccgggctttg cccgggcggc
     6901 ctcagtgagc gagcgagcgc gcagctgcct gcaggggcgc ctgatgcggt attttctcct
     6961 tacgcatctg tgcggtattt cacaccgcat annnnnnnnn nnnnnnnnnn nnnnnnnnnn
     7021 nnnnnnnnnn nnnnnnnnnn nnnnnnnnnn nnnnnnnnnn nnnnnnnnnn nnnnnnnnnn
     7081 nnnnnnnnnn nnnnnnnnnn nnnnnnnnnn nnnnnnnnnn nnnnnnnnnn nnncnnnnnn
     7141 nnnnnnnnnn nnnnnnnnnn nnnnnnnnnn nnnnnnnnnn nnnnnnnnnn nnnnnnnnnn
     7201 nnnnnnnnnn nnnnnnnnnn nnnnnnnnnn nnnnnnnnnn nnnnnnnnnn nnnnnnnnnn
     7261 nnnnnnnnnn nnnnnccttt gacgttggag tccacgttct ttaatagtgg actcttgttc
     7321 caaactggaa caacactcaa ccctatctcg ggctattctt ttgatttata agggattttg
     7381 ccgatttcgg cctattggtt aaaaaatgag ctgatttaac aaaaatttaa cgcgaatttt
     7441 aacaaaatat taacgtttac aattttatgg tgcactctca gtacaatctg ctctgatgcc
     7501 gcatagttaa gccagccccg acacccgcca acacccgctg acgcgccctg acgggcttgt
     7561 ctgctcccgg catccgctta cagacaagct gtgaccgtct ccgggagctg catgtgtcag
     7621 aggttttcac cgtcatcacc gaaacgcgcg agacgaaagg gcctcgtgat acgcctattt
     7681 ttataggtta atgtcatgat aataatggtt tcttagacgt caggtggcac ttttcgggga
     7741 aatgtgcgcg gaacccctat ttgtttattt ttctaaatac attcaaatat gtatccgctc
     7801 atgagacaat aaccctgata aatgcttcaa taatattgaa aaaggaagag tatgagtatt
     7861 caacatttcc gtgtcgccct tattcccttt tttgcggcat tttgccttcc tgtttttgct
     7921 cacccagaaa cgctggtgaa agtaaaagat gctgaagatc agttgggtgc acgagtgggt
     7981 tacatcgaac tggatctcaa cagcggtaag atccttgaga gttttcgccc cgaagaacgt
     8041 tttccaatga tgagcacttt taaagttctg ctatgtggcg cggtattatc ccgtattgac
     8101 gccgggcaag agcaactcgg tcgccgcata cactattctc agaatgactt ggttgagtac
     8161 tcaccagtca cagaaaagca tcttacggat ggcatgacag taagagaatt atgcagtgct
     8221 gccataacca tgagtgataa cactgcggcc aacttacttc tgacaacgat cggaggaccg
     8281 aaggagctaa ccgctttttt gcacaacatg ggggatcatg taactcgcct tgatcgttgg
     8341 gaaccggagc tgaatgaagc cataccaaac gacgagcgtg acaccacgat gcctgtagca
     8401 atggcaacaa cgttgcgcaa actattaact ggcgaactac ttactctagc ttcccggcaa
     8461 caattaatag actggatgga ggcggataaa gttgcaggac cacttctgcg ctcggccctt
     8521 ccggctggct ggtttattgc tgataaatct ggagccggtg agcgtggaag ccgcggtatc
     8581 attgcagcac tggggccaga tggtaagccc tcccgtatcg tagttatcta cacgacgggg
     8641 agtcaggcaa ctatggatga acgaaataga cagatcgctg agataggtgc ctcactgatt
     8701 aagcattggt aactgtcaga ccaagtttac tcatatatac tttagattga tttaaaactt
     8761 catttttaat ttaaaaggat ctaggtgaag atcctttttg ataatctcat gaccaaaatc
     8821 ccttaacgtg agttttcgtt ccactgagcg tcagaccccg tagaaaagat caaaggatct
     8881 tcttgagatc ctttttttct gcgcgtaatc tgctgcttgc aaacaaaaaa accaccgcta
     8941 ccagcggtgg tttgtttgcc ggatcaagag ctaccaactc tttttccgaa ggtaactggc
     9001 ttcagcagag cgcagatacc aaatactgtc cttctagtgt agccgtagtt aggccaccac
     9061 ttcaagaact ctgtagcacc gcctacatac ctcgctctgc taatcctgtt accagtggct
     9121 gctgccagtg gcgataagtc gtgtcttacc gggttggact caagacgata gttaccggat
     9181 aaggcgcagc ggtcgggctg aacggggggt tcgtgcacac agcccagctt ggagcgaacg
     9241 acctacaccg aactgagata cctacagcgt gagctatgag aaagcgccac gcttcccgaa
     9301 gggagaaagg cggacaggta tccggtaagc ggcagggtcg gaacaggaga gcgcacgagg
     9361 gagcttccag ggggaaacgc ctggtatctt tatagtcctg tcgggtttcg ccacctctga
     9421 cttgagcgtc gatttttgtg atgctcgtca ggggggcgga gcctatggaa aaacgccagc
     9481 aacgcggcct ttttacggtt cctggccttt tgctggcctt ttgctcacat g
//
