Features (pLannotate 1.2.2; 19 found; start..end, strand, type, name):
     12..297     +  enhancer       CMV enhancer: human cytomegalovirus immediate early enhancer; contains an 18-bp deletion relative to the standard CMV enhancer
    299..576     +  promoter       chicken β-actin promoter: No description available
    577..805     +  intron         hybrid intron: hybrid between chicken β-actin (CBA) and minute virus of mice (MMV) introns (Gray et al., 2011)
    823..3159    +  CDS            KDR (fragment): VGFR2_HUMAN - Also known as FLK1, VEGFR2. Experimental evidence at protein level: Swiss-Prot protein existence level 1. Tyrosine-protein kinase that acts as a cell-surface receptor for VEGFA, VEGFC and VEGFD. Plays an essential role in the regulation of angiogenesis, vascular development, vascular permeability, and embryonic hematopoiesis. Promotes proliferation, survival, migration and differentiation of endothelial cells. Promotes reorganization of the actin cytoskeleton. Isoforms lacking a transmembrane domain, such as isoform 2 and isoform 3, may function as decoy receptors for VEGFA, VEGF
   3202..3555    +  CDS            TEV protease (fragment): tobacco etch virus protease (Kapust et al., 2001)
   3604..3621    +  CDS            TEV site (fragment): tobacco etch virus (TEV) protease recognition and cleavage site
   3643..3669    +  CDS            HA: HA (human influenza hemagglutinin) epitope tag
   3685..5286    +  CDS            dCas9(N): N-terminal portion of catalytically inactive Streptococcus pyogenes dCas9 carrying the D10A mutation (Zetsche et al., 2015)
   5380..5967    +  CDS            PuroR (fragment): puromycin N-acetyltransferase; pac from Streptomyces; confers resistance to puromycin
   6000..6548    +  misc_feature   WPRE (fragment): woodchuck hepatitis virus posttranscriptional regulatory element
   6579..6690    +  polyA_signal   bGH poly(A) signal: bovine growth hormone polyadenylation signal
   6795..6935    +  repeat_region  AAV2 ITR: inverted terminal repeat of adeno-associated virus serotype 2 inverted
   6940..6991    -  misc_feature   bom (fragment): basis of mobility region from pBR322
   7010..7465    +  rep_origin     f1 ori (sequence partly withheld): f1 bacteriophage origin of replication; arrow indicates direction of (+) strand synthesis
   7466..7515    -  misc_feature   bom (fragment): basis of mobility region from pBR322
   7617..7652    -  CDS            rop (fragment): Rop protein, which maintains plasmids at low copy number; rop
   7747..7851    +  promoter       AmpR promoter: bla
   7852..8712    +  CDS            AmpR: β-lactamase; bla; confers resistance to ampicillin, carbenicillin, and related antibiotics
   8883..9471    +  rep_origin     ori: high-copy-number ColE1/pMB1/pBR322/pUC origin of replication
>Addgene plasmid #101104 | pVEGFR2_TEV(N)_NES_TCS(Q'L)_HA-dCas9(N)_P2A_Puro-WPRE | depositor full sequence | sequence record 194469 | pVEGFR2_TEV(N)_NES_TCS(Q'L)_HA-dCas9(N)_P2A_Puro-WPRE sequence 9530 bps
CTAGAGGTACCCGTTACATAACTTACGGTAAATGGCCCGCCTGGCTGACCGCCCAACGACCCCCGCCCAT
TGACGTCAATAGTAACGCCAATAGGGACTTTCCATTGACGTCAATGGGTGGAGTATTTACGGTAAACTGC
CCACTTGGCAGTACATCAAGTGTATCATATGCCAAGTACGCCCCCTATTGACGTCAATGACGGTAAATGG
CCCGCCTGGCATTGTGCCCAGTACATGACCTTATGGGACTTTCCTACTTGGCAGTACATCTACGTATTAG
TCATCGCTATTACCATGGTCGAGGTGAGCCCCACGTTCTGCTTCACTCTCCCCATCTCCCCCCCCTCCCC
ACCCCCAATTTTGTATTTATTTATTTTTTAATTATTTTGTGCAGCGATGGGGGCGGGGGGGGGGGGGGGG
CGCGCGCCAGGCGGGGCGGGGCGGGGCGAGGGGCGGGGCGGGGCGAGGCGGAGAGGTGCGGCGGCAGCCA
ATCAGAGCGGCGCGCTCCGAAAGTTTCCTTTTATGGCGAGGCGGCGGCGGCGGCGGCCCTATAAAAAGCG
AAGCGCGCGGCGGGCGGGAGTCGCTGCGACGCTGCCTTCGCCCCGTGCCCCGCTCCGCCGCCGCCTCGCG
CCGCCCGCCCCGGCTCTGACTGACCGCGTTACTCCCACAGGTGAGCGGGCGGGACGGCCCTTCTCCTCCG
GGCTGTAATTAGCTGAGCAAGAGGTAAGGGTTTAAGGGATGGTTGGTTGGTGGGGTATTAATGTTTAATT
ACCTGGAGCACCTGCCTGAAATCACTTTTTTTCAGGTTGGACCGGTGCCACCATGCAGAGCAAGGTGCTG
CTGGCCGTCGCCCTGTGGCTCTGCGTGGAGACCCGGGCCGCCTCTGTGGGTTTGCCTAGTGTTTCTCTTG
ATCTGCCCAGGCTCAGCATACAAAAAGACATACTTACAATTAAGGCTAATACAACTCTTCAAATTACTTG
CAGGGGACAGAGGGACTTGGACTGGCTTTGGCCCAATAATCAGAGTGGCAGTGAGCAAAGGGTGGAGGTG
ACTGAGTGCAGCGATGGCCTCTTCTGTAAGACACTCACAATTCCAAAAGTGATCGGAAATGACACTGGAG
CCTACAAGTGCTTCTACCGGGAAACTGACTTGGCCTCGGTCATTTATGTCTATGTTCAAGATTACAGATC
TCCATTTATTGCTTCTGTTAGTGACCAACATGGAGTCGTGTACATTACTGAGAACAAAAACAAAACTGTG
GTGATTCCATGTCTCGGGTCCATTTCAAATCTCAACGTGTCACTTTGTGCAAGATACCCAGAAAAGAGAT
TTGTTCCTGATGGTAACAGAATTTCCTGGGACAGCAAGAAGGGCTTTACTATTCCCAGCTACATGATCAG
CTATGCTGGCATGGTCTTCTGTGAAGCAAAAATTAATGATGAAAGTTACCAGTCTATTATGTACATAGTT
GTCGTTGTAGGGTATAGGATTTATGATGTGGTTCTGAGTCCGTCTCATGGAATTGAACTATCTGTTGGAG
AAAAGCTTGTCTTAAATTGTACAGCAAGAACTGAACTAAATGTGGGGATTGACTTCAACTGGGAATACCC
TTCTTCGAAGCATCAGCATAAGAAACTTGTAAACCGAGACCTAAAAACCCAGTCTGGGAGTGAGATGAAG
AAATTTTTGAGCACCTTAACTATAGATGGTATAACCCGGAGTGACCAAGGATTGTACACCTGTGCAGCAT
CCAGTGGGCTGATGACCAAGAAGAACAGCACATTTGTCAGGGTCCATGAAAAACCTTTTGTTGCTTTTGG
AAGTGGCATGGAATCTCTGGTGGAAGCCACGGTGGGGGAGCGTGTCAGAATCCCTGCGAAGTACCTTGGT
TACCCACCCCCAGAAATAAAATGGTATAAAAATGGAATACCCCTTGAGTCCAATCACACAATTAAAGCGG
GGCATGTACTGACGATTATGGAAGTGAGTGAAAGAGACACAGGAAATTACACTGTCATCCTTACCAATCC
CATTTCAAAGGAGAAGCAGAGCCATGTGGTCTCTCTGGTTGTGTATGTCCCACCCCAGATTGGTGAGAAA
TCTCTAATCTCTCCTGTGGATTCCTACCAGTACGGCACCACTCAAACGCTGACATGTACGGTCTATGCCA
TTCCTCCCCCGCATCACATCCACTGGTATTGGCAGTTGGAGGAAGAGTGCGCCAACGAGCCCAGCCAAGC
TGTCTCAGTGACAAACCCATACCCTTGTGAAGAATGGAGAAGTGTGGAGGACTTCCAGGGAGGAAATAAA
ATTGAAGTTAATAAAAATCAATTTGCTCTAATTGAAGGAAAAAACAAAACTGTAAGTACCCTTGTTATCC
AAGCGGCAAATGTGTCAGCTTTGTACAAATGTGAAGCGGTCAACAAAGTCGGGAGAGGAGAGAGGGTGAT
CTCCTTCCACGTGACCAGGGGTCCTGAAATTACTTTGCAACCTGACATGCAGCCCACTGAGCAGGAGAGC
GTGTCTTTGTGGTGCACTGCAGACAGATCTACGTTTGAGAACCTCACATGGTACAAGCTTGGCCCACAGC
CTCTGCCAATCCATGTGGGAGAGTTGCCCACACCTGTTTGCAAGAACTTGGATACTCTTTGGAAATTGAA
TGCCACCATGTTCTCTAATAGCACAAATGACATTTTGATCATGGAGCTTAAGAATGCATCCTTGCAGGAC
CAAGGAGACTATGTCTGCCTTGCTCAAGACAGGAAGACCAAGAAAAGACATTGCGTGGTCAGGCAGCTCA
CAGTCCTAGAGCGTGTGGCACCCACGATCACAGGAAACCTGGAGAATCAGACGACAAGTATTGGGGAAAG
CATCGAAGTCTCATGCACGGCATCTGGGAATCCCCCTCCACAGATCATGTGGTTTAAAGATAATGAGACC
CTTGTAGAAGACTCAGGCATTGTATTGAAGGATGGGAACCGGAACCTCACTATCCGCAGAGTGAGGAAGG
AGGACGAAGGCCTCTACACCTGCCAGGCATGCAGTGTTCTTGGCTGTGCAAAAGTGGAGGCATTTTTCAT
AATAGAAGGTGCCCAGGAAAAGACGAACTTGGAAATCATTATTCTAGTAGGCACGGCGGTGATTGCCATG
TTCTTCTGGCTACTTCTTGTCATCATCGGCGGTGGCTCGGGTGGTGGCTCGGGAGAAAGCTTGTTTAAGG
GGCCGCGTGATTACAACCCGATATCGAGCACCATTTGTCATTTGACGAATGAATCTGATGGGCACACAAC
ATCGTTGTATGGTATTGGATTTGGTCCCTTCATCATTACAAACAAGCACTTGTTTAGAAGAAATAATGGA
ACACTGTTGGTCCAATCACTACATGGTGTATTCAAGGTCAAGAACACCACGACTTTGCAACAACACCTCA
TTGATGGGAGGGACATGATAATTATTCGCATGCCTAAGGATTTCCCACCATTTCCTCAAAAGCTGAAATT
TAGAGAGCCACAAAGGGAAGAGCGCATATGTCTTGTGACAACCAACTTCCAAACTGGCGGTGGCTCGCTA
GATTTAGCTAGCTTAATCCTCGGCAAGCTTGGCGAAAACCTGTATTTTCAGCTAGGCGGAGGCAGCACTA
GTTACCCATACGACGTACCAGATTACGCTGGAGGTTCTGGATCCGACAAGAAGTACAGCATCGGCCTGGC
CATCGGCACCAACTCTGTGGGCTGGGCCGTGATCACCGACGAGTACAAGGTGCCCAGCAAGAAATTCAAG
GTGCTGGGCAACACCGACCGGCACAGCATCAAGAAGAACCTGATCGGAGCCCTGCTGTTCGACAGCGGCG
AAACAGCCGAGGCCACCCGGCTGAAGAGAACCGCCAGAAGAAGATACACCAGACGGAAGAACCGGATCTG
CTATCTGCAAGAGATCTTCAGCAACGAGATGGCCAAGGTGGACGACAGCTTCTTCCACAGACTGGAAGAG
TCCTTCCTGGTGGAAGAGGATAAGAAGCACGAGCGGCACCCCATCTTCGGCAACATCGTGGACGAGGTGG
CCTACCACGAGAAGTACCCCACCATCTACCACCTGAGAAAGAAACTGGTGGACAGCACCGACAAGGCCGA
CCTGCGGCTGATCTATCTGGCCCTGGCCCACATGATCAAGTTCCGGGGCCACTTCCTGATCGAGGGCGAC
CTGAACCCCGACAACAGCGACGTGGACAAGCTGTTCATCCAGCTGGTGCAGACCTACAACCAGCTGTTCG
AGGAAAACCCCATCAACGCCAGCGGCGTGGACGCCAAGGCCATCCTGTCTGCCAGACTGAGCAAGAGCAG
ACGGCTGGAAAATCTGATCGCCCAGCTGCCCGGCGAGAAGAAGAATGGCCTGTTCGGCAACCTGATTGCC
CTGAGCCTGGGCCTGACCCCCAACTTCAAGAGCAACTTCGACCTGGCCGAGGATGCCAAACTGCAGCTGA
GCAAGGACACCTACGACGACGACCTGGACAACCTGCTGGCCCAGATCGGCGACCAGTACGCCGACCTGTT
TCTGGCCGCCAAGAACCTGTCCGACGCCATCCTGCTGAGCGACATCCTGAGAGTGAACACCGAGATCACC
AAGGCCCCCCTGAGCGCCTCTATGATCAAGAGATACGACGAGCACCACCAGGACCTGACCCTGCTGAAAG
CTCTCGTGCGGCAGCAGCTGCCTGAGAAGTACAAAGAGATTTTCTTCGACCAGAGCAAGAACGGCTACGC
CGGCTACATTGACGGCGGAGCCAGCCAGGAAGAGTTCTACAAGTTCATCAAGCCCATCCTGGAAAAGATG
GACGGCACCGAGGAACTGCTCGTGAAGCTGAACAGAGAGGACCTGCTGCGGAAGCAGCGGACCTTCGACA
ACGGCAGCATCCCCCACCAGATCCACCTGGGAGAGCTGCACGCCATTCTGCGGCGGCAGGAAGATTTTTA
CCCATTCCTGAAGGACAACCGGGAAAAGATCGAGAAGATCCTGACCTTCCGCATCCCCTACTACGTGGGC
CCTCTGGCCAGGGGAAACAGCAGATTCGCCTGGATGACCAGAAAGAGCGAGGAAACCATCACCCCCTGGA
ACTTCGAGGAAGTGGTGGACAAGGGCGCTTCCGCCCAGAGCTTCATCGAGCGGATGACCAACTTCGATAA
GAACCTGCCCAACGAGAAGGTGCTGCCCAAGCACAGCCTGCTGTACGAGTACTTCACCGTGTATAACGAG
CTGACCAAAGTGAAATACGTGACCGAGGGAATGAGAGGTGGCGGTGGCTCGGGTACCGGATCTGGAGCCA
CCAATTTTTCTCTGCTGAAGCAGGCTGGTGATGTTGAAGAAAACCCTGGACCTGAATTCATGACCGAGTA
CAAGCCCACGGTGCGCCTCGCCACCCGCGACGACGTCCCCAGGGCCGTACGCACCCTCGCCGCCGCGTTC
GCCGACTACCCCGCCACGCGCCACACCGTCGATCCGGACCGCCACATCGAGCGGGTCACCGAGCTGCAAG
AACTCTTCCTCACGCGCGTCGGGCTCGACATCGGCAAGGTGTGGGTCGCGGACGACGGCGCCGCGGTGGC
GGTCTGGACCACGCCGGAGAGCGTCGAAGCGGGGGCGGTGTTCGCCGAGATCGGCCCGCGCATGGCCGAG
TTGAGCGGTTCCCGGCTGGCCGCGCAGCAACAGATGGAAGGCCTCCTGGCGCCGCACCGGCCCAAGGAGC
CCGCGTGGTTCCTGGCCACCGTCGGCGTCTCGCCCGACCACCAGGGCAAGGGTCTGGGCAGCGCCGTCGT
GCTCCCCGGAGTGGAGGCGGCCGAGCGCGCCGGGGTGCCCGCCTTCCTGGAGACCTCCGCGCCCCGCAAC
CTCCCCTTCTACGAGCGGCTCGGCTTCACCGTCACCGCCGACGTCGAGGTGCCCGAAGGACCGCGCACCT
GGTGCATGACCCGCAAGGGGTAACTAAGTAAGGATCGATCCAAGATATCGTATTCTTAACTATGTTGCTC
CTTTTACGCTATGTGGATACGCTGCTTTAATGCCTTTGTATCATGCTATTGCTTCCCGTATGGCTTTCAT
TTTCTCCTCCTTGTATAAATCCTGGTTGCTGTCTCTTTATGAGGAGTTGTGGCCCGTTGTCAGGCAACGT
GGCGTGGTGTGCACTGTGTTTGCTGACGCAACCCCCACTGGTTGGGGCATTGCCACCACCTGTCAGCTCC
TTTCCGGGACTTTCGCTTTCCCCCTCCCTATTGCCACGGCGGAACTCATCGCCGCCTGCCTTGCCCGCTG
CTGGACAGGGGCTCGGCTGTTGGGCACTGACAATTCCGTGGTGTTGTCGGGGAAGCTGACGTCCTTTCCA
TGGCTGCTCGCCTGTGTTGCCACCTGGATTCTGCGCGGGACGTCCTTCTGCTACGTCCCTTCGGCCCTCA
ATCCAGCGGACCTTCCTTCCCGCGGCCTGCTGCCGGCTCTGCGGCCTCTTCCGCGTCTTCGCCTTCGCCC
TCAGACGAGTCGGATCTCCCTTTGGGCCGCCTCCCCGCCAATTCCTAGAGCTCGCTGATCAGCCTCGACT
GTGCCTTCTAGTTGCCAGCCATCTGTTGTTTGCCCCTCCCCCGTGCCTTCCTTGACCCTGGAAGGTGCCA
CTCCCACTGTCCTTTCCTAATAAAATGAGGAAATTGCATCGCATTGTCTGAGTAGGTGTCATTCTATTCT
GGGGGGTGGGGTGGGGCAGGACAGCAAGGGGGAGGATTGGGAAGAGAATAGCAGGCATGCTGGGGAGCGG
CCGCAGGAACCCCTAGTGATGGAGTTGGCCACTCCCTCTCTGCGCGCTCGCTCGCTCACTGAGGCCGGGC
GACCAAAGGTCGCCCGACGCCCGGGCTTTGCCCGGGCGGCCTCAGTGAGCGAGCGAGCGCGCAGCTGCCT
GCAGGGGCGCCTGATGCGGTATTTTCTCCTTACGCATCTGTGCGGTATTTCACACCGCATA
[95 nt withheld, positions 6992-7086]
T
[46 nt withheld, positions 7088-7133]
C
[141 nt withheld, positions 7135-7275]
CCTTTGACGTTGGAGTCCACGTTCTTTAATAGTGGACTCTTGTTCCAAACTGGAACAACACTCAACTCTA
TCTCGGGCTATTCTTTTGATTTATAAGGGATTTTGCCGATTTCGGTCTATTGGTTAAAAAATGAGCTGAT
TTAACAAAAATTTAACGCGAATTTTAACAAAATATTAACGTTTACAATTTTATGGTGCACTCTCAGTACA
ATCTGCTCTGATGCCGCATAGTTAAGCCAGCCCCGACACCCGCCAACACCCGCTGACGCGCCCTGACGGG
CTTGTCTGCTCCCGGCATCCGCTTACAGACAAGCTGTGACCGTCTCCGGGAGCTGCATGTGTCAGAGGTT
TTCACCGTCATCACCGAAACGCGCGAGACGAAAGGGCCTCGTGATACGCCTATTTTTATAGGTTAATGTC
ATGATAATAATGGTTTCTTAGACGTCAGGTGGCACTTTTCGGGGAAATGTGCGCGGAACCCCTATTTGTT
TATTTTTCTAAATACATTCAAATATGTATCCGCTCATGAGACAATAACCCTGATAAATGCTTCAATAATA
TTGAAAAAGGAAGAGTATGAGTATTCAACATTTCCGTGTCGCCCTTATTCCCTTTTTTGCGGCATTTTGC
CTTCCTGTTTTTGCTCACCCAGAAACGCTGGTGAAAGTAAAAGATGCTGAAGATCAGTTGGGTGCACGAG
TGGGTTACATCGAACTGGATCTCAACAGCGGTAAGATCCTTGAGAGTTTTCGCCCCGAAGAACGTTTTCC
AATGATGAGCACTTTTAAAGTTCTGCTATGTGGCGCGGTATTATCCCGTATTGACGCCGGGCAAGAGCAA
CTCGGTCGCCGCATACACTATTCTCAGAATGACTTGGTTGAGTACTCACCAGTCACAGAAAAGCATCTTA
CGGATGGCATGACAGTAAGAGAATTATGCAGTGCTGCCATAACCATGAGTGATAACACTGCGGCCAACTT
ACTTCTGACAACGATCGGAGGACCGAAGGAGCTAACCGCTTTTTTGCACAACATGGGGGATCATGTAACT
CGCCTTGATCGTTGGGAACCGGAGCTGAATGAAGCCATACCAAACGACGAGCGTGACACCACGATGCCTG
TAGCAATGGCAACAACGTTGCGCAAACTATTAACTGGCGAACTACTTACTCTAGCTTCCCGGCAACAATT
AATAGACTGGATGGAGGCGGATAAAGTTGCAGGACCACTTCTGCGCTCGGCCCTTCCGGCTGGCTGGTTT
ATTGCTGATAAATCTGGAGCCGGTGAGCGTGGAAGCCGCGGTATCATTGCAGCACTGGGGCCAGATGGTA
AGCCCTCCCGTATCGTAGTTATCTACACGACGGGGAGTCAGGCAACTATGGATGAACGAAATAGACAGAT
CGCTGAGATAGGTGCCTCACTGATTAAGCATTGGTAACTGTCAGACCAAGTTTACTCATATATACTTTAG
ATTGATTTAAAACTTCATTTTTAATTTAAAAGGATCTAGGTGAAGATCCTTTTTGATAATCTCATGACCA
AAATCCCTTAACGTGAGTTTTCGTTCCACTGAGCGTCAGACCCCGTAGAAAAGATCAAAGGATCTTCTTG
AGATCCTTTTTTTCTGCGCGTAATCTGCTGCTTGCAAACAAAAAAACCACCGCTACCAGCGGTGGTTTGT
TTGCCGGATCAAGAGCTACCAACTCTTTTTCCGAAGGTAACTGGCTTCAGCAGAGCGCAGATACCAAATA
CTGTTCTTCTAGTGTAGCCGTAGTTAGGCCACCACTTCAAGAACTCTGTAGCACCGCCTACATACCTCGC
TCTGCTAATCCTGTTACCAGTGGCTGCTGCCAGTGGCGATAAGTCGTGTCTTACCGGGTTGGACTCAAGA
CGATAGTTACCGGATAAGGCGCAGCGGTCGGGCTGAACGGGGGGTTCGTGCACACAGCCCAGCTTGGAGC
GAACGACCTACACCGAACTGAGATACCTACAGCGTGAGCTATGAGAAAGCGCCACGCTTCCCGAAGGGAG
AAAGGCGGACAGGTATCCGGTAAGCGGCAGGGTCGGAACAGGAGAGCGCACGAGGGAGCTTCCAGGGGGA
AACGCCTGGTATCTTTATAGTCCTGTCGGGTTTCGCCACCTCTGACTTGAGCGTCGATTTTTGTGATGCT
CGTCAGGGGGGCGGAGCCTATGGAAAAACGCCAGCAACGCGGCCTTTTTACGGTTCCTGGCCTTTTGCTG
GCCTTTTGCTCACAT
