>Addgene plasmid #101104 | pVEGFR2_TEV(N)_NES_TCS(Q'L)_HA-dCas9(N)_P2A_Puro-WPRE | addgene partial sequence | sequence record 194465 | Addgene Partial NGS Result
CGCTGCCTTCGCCCCGTGCCCCGCTCCGCCGCCGCCTCGCGCCGCCCGCCCCGGCTCTGACTGACCGCGT
TACTCCCACAGGTGAGCGGGCGGGACGGCCCTTCTCCTCCGGGCTGTAATTAGCTGAGCAAGAGGTAAGG
GTTTAAGGGATGGTTGGTTGGTGGGGTATTAATGTTTAATTACCTGGAGCACCTGCCTGAAATCACTTTT
TTTCAGGTTGGACCGGTGCCACCATGCAGAGCAAGGTGCTGCTGGCCGTCGCCCTGTGGCTCTGCGTGGA
GACCCGGGCCGCCTCTGTGGGTTTGCCTAGTGTTTCTCTTGATCTGCCCAGGCTCAGCATACAAAAAGAC
ATACTTACAATTAAGGCTAATACAACTCTTCAAATTACTTGCAGGGGACAGAGGGACTTGGACTGGCTTT
GGCCCAATAATCAGAGTGGCAGTGAGCAAAGGGTGGAGGTGACTGAGTGCAGCGATGGCCTCTTCTGTAA
GACACTCACAATTCCAAAAGTGATCGGAAATGACACTGGAGCCTACAAGTGCTTCTACCGGGAAACTGAC
TTGGCCTCGGTCATTTATGTCTATGTTCAAGATTACAGATCTCCATTTATTGCTTCTGTTAGTGACCAAC
ATGGAGTCGTGTACATTACTGAGAACAAAAACAAAACTGTGGTGATTCCATGTCTCGGGTCCATTTCAAA
TCTCAACGTGTCACTTTGTGCAAGATACCCAGAAAAGAGATTTGTTCCTGATGGTAACAGAATTTCCTGG
GACAGCAAGAAGGGCTTTACTATTCCCAGCTACATGATCAGCTATGCTGGCATGGTCTTCTGTGAAGCAA
AAATTAATGATGAAAGTTACCAGTCTATTATGTACATAGTTGTCGTTGTAGGGTATAGGATTTATGATGT
GGTTCTGAGTCCGTCTCATGGAATTGAACTATCTGTTGGAGAAAAGCTTGTCTTAAATTGTACAGCAAGA
ACTGAACTAAATGTGGGGATTGACTTCAACTGGGAATACCCTTCTTCGAAGCATCAGCATAAGAAACTTG
TAAACCGAGACCTAAAAACCCAGTCTGGGAGTGAGATGAAGAAATTTTTGAGCACCTTAACTATAGATGG
TATAACCCGGAGTGACCAAGGATTGTACACCTGTGCAGCATCCAGTGGGCTGATGACCAAGAAGAACAGC
ACATTTGTCAGGGTCCATGAAAAACCTTTTGTTGCTTTTGGAAGTGGCATGGAATCTCTGGTGGAAGCCA
CGGTGGGGGAGCGTGTCAGAATCCCTGCGAAGTACCTTGGTTACCCACCCCCAGAAATAAAATGGTATAA
AAATGGAATACCCCTTGAGTCCAATCACACAATTAAAGCGGGGCATGTACTGACGATTATGGAAGTGAGT
GAAAGAGACACAGGAAATTACACTGTCATCCTTACCAATCCCATTTCAAAGGAGAAGCAGAGCCATGTGG
TCTCTCTGGTTGTGTATGTCCCACCCCAGATTGGTGAGAAATCTCTAATCTCTCCTGTGGATTCCTACCA
GTACGGCACCACTCAAACGCTGACATGTACGGTCTATGCCATTCCTCCCCCGCATCACATCCACTGGTAT
TGGCAGTTGGAGGAAGAGTGCGCCAACGAGCCCAGCCAAGCTGTCTCAGTGACAAACCCATACCCTTGTG
AAGAATGGAGAAGTGTGGAGGACTTCCAGGGAGGAAATAAAATTGAAGTTAATAAAAATCAATTTGCTCT
AATTGAAGGAAAAAACAAAACTGTAAGTACCCTTGTTATCCAAGCGGCAAATGTGTCAGCTTTGTACAAA
TGTGAAGCGGTCAACAAAGTCGGGAGAGGAGAGAGGGTGATCTCCTTCCACGTGACCAGGGGTCCTGAAA
TTACTTTGCAACCTGACATGCAGCCCACTGAGCAGGAGAGCGTGTCTTTGTGGTGCACTGCAGACAGATC
TACGTTTGAGAACCTCACATGGTACAAGCTTGGCCCACAGCCTCTGCCAATCCATGTGGGAGAGTTGCCC
ACACCTGTTTGCAAGAACTTGGATACTCTTTGGAAATTGAATGCCACCATGTTCTCTAATAGCACAAATG
ACATTTTGATCATGGAGCTTAAGAATGCATCCTTGCAGGACCAAGGAGACTATGTCTGCCTTGCTCAAGA
CAGGAAGACCAAGAAAAGACATTGCGTGGTCAGGCAGCTCACAGTCCTAGAGCGTGTGGCACCCACGATC
ACAGGAAACCTGGAGAATCAGACGACAAGTATTGGGGAAAGCATCGAAGTCTCATGCACGGCATCTGGGA
ATCCCCCTCCACAGATCATGTGGTTTAAAGATAATGAGACCCTTGTAGAAGACTCAGGCATTGTATTGAA
GGATGGGAACCGGAACCTCACTATCCGCAGAGTGAGGAAGGAGGACGAAGGCCTCTACACCTGCCAGGCA
TGCAGTGTTCTTGGCTGTGCAAAAGTGGAGGCATTTTTCATAATAGAAGGTGCCCAGGAAAAGACGAACT
TGGAAATCATTATTCTAGTAGGCACGGCGGTGATTGCCATGTTCTTCTGGCTACTTCTTGTCATCATCGG
CGGTGGCTCGGGTGGTGGCTCGGGAGAAAGCTTGTTTAAGGGGCCGCGTGATTACAACCCGATATCGAGC
ACCATTTGTCATTTGACGAATGAATCTGATGGGCACACAACATCGTTGTATGGTATTGGATTTGGTCCCT
TCATCATTACAAACAAGCACTTGTTTAGAAGAAATAATGGAACACTGTTGGTCCAATCACTACATGGTGT
ATTCAAGGTCAAGAACACCACGACTTTGCAACAACACCTCATTGATGGGAGGGACATGATAATTATTCGC
ATGCCTAAGGATTTCCCACCATTTCCTCAAAAGCTGAAATTTAGAGAGCCACAAAGGGAAGAGCGCATAT
GTCTTGTGACAACCAACTTCCAAACTGGCGGTGGCTCGCTAGATTTAGCTAGCTTAATCCTCGGCAAGCT
TGGCGAAAACCTGTATTTTCAGCTAGGCGGAGGCAGCACTAGTTACCCATACGACGTACCAGATTACGCT
GGAGGTTCTGGATCCGACAAGAAGTACAGCATCGGCCTGGCCATCGGCACCAACTCTGTGGGCTGGGCCG
TGATCACCGACGAGTACAAGGTGCCCAGCAAGAAATTCAAGGTGCTGGGCAACACCGACCGGCACAGCAT
CAAGAAGAACCTGATCGGAGCCCTGCTGTTCGACAGCGGCGAAACAGCCGAGGCCACCCGGCTGAAGAGA
ACCGCCAGAAGAAGATACACCAGACGGAAGAACCGGATCTGCTATCTGCAAGAGATCTTCAGCAACGAGA
TGGCCAAGGTGGACGACAGCTTCTTCCACAGACTGGAAGAGTCCTTCCTGGTGGAAGAGGATAAGAAGCA
CGAGCGGCACCCCATCTTCGGCAACATCGTGGACGAGGTGGCCTACCACGAGAAGTACCCCACCATCTAC
CACCTGAGAAAGAAACTGGTGGACAGCACCGACAAGGCCGACCTGCGGCTGATCTATCTGGCCCTGGCCC
ACATGATCAAGTTCCGGGGCCACTTCCTGATCGAGGGCGACCTGAACCCCGACAACAGCGACGTGGACAA
GCTGTTCATCCAGCTGGTGCAGACCTACAACCAGCTGTTCGAGGAAAACCCCATCAACGCCAGCGGCGTG
GACGCCAAGGCCATCCTGTCTGCCAGACTGAGCAAGAGCAGACGGCTGGAAAATCTGATCGCCCAGCTGC
CCGGCGAGAAGAAGAATGGCCTGTTCGGCAACCTGATTGCCCTGAGCCTGGGCCTGACCCCCAACTTCAA
GAGCAACTTCGACCTGGCCGAGGATGCCAAACTGCAGCTGAGCAAGGACACCTACGACGACGACCTGGAC
AACCTGCTGGCCCAGATCGGCGACCAGTACGCCGACCTGTTTCTGGCCGCCAAGAACCTGTCCGACGCCA
TCCTGCTGAGCGACATCCTGAGAGTGAACACCGAGATCACCAAGGCCCCCCTGAGCGCCTCTATGATCAA
GAGATACGACGAGCACCACCAGGACCTGACCCTGCTGAAAGCTCTCGTGCGGCAGCAGCTGCCTGAGAAG
TACAAAGAGATTTTCTTCGACCAGAGCAAGAACGGCTACGCCGGCTACATTGACGGCGGAGCCAGCCAGG
AAGAGTTCTACAAGTTCATCAAGCCCATCCTGGAAAAGATGGACGGCACCGAGGAACTGCTCGTGAAGCT
GAACAGAGAGGACCTGCTGCGGAAGCAGCGGACCTTCGACAACGGCAGCATCCCCCACCAGATCCACCTG
GGAGAGCTGCACGCCATTCTGCGGCGGCAGGAAGATTTTTACCCATTCCTGAAGGACAACCGGGAAAAGA
TCGAGAAGATCCTGACCTTCCGCATCCCCTACTACGTGGGCCCTCTGGCCAGGGGAAACAGCAGATTCGC
CTGGATGACCAGAAAGAGCGAGGAAACCATCACCCCCTGGAACTTCGAGGAAGTGGTGGACAAGGGCGCT
TCCGCCCAGAGCTTCATCGAGCGGATGACCAACTTCGATAAGAACCTGCCCAACGAGAAGGTGCTGCCCA
AGCACAGCCTGCTGTACGAGTACTTCACCGTGTATAACGAGCTGACCAAAGTGAAATACGTGACCGAGGG
AATGAGAGGTGGCGGTGGCTCGGGTACCGGATCTGGAGCCACCAATTTTTCTCTGCTGAAGCAGGCTGGT
GATGTTGAAGAAAACCCTGGACCTGAATTCATGACCGAGTACAAGCCCACGGTGCGCCTCGCCACCCGCG
ACGACGTCCCCAGGGCCGTACGCACCCTCGCCGCCGCGTTCGCCGACTACCCCGCCACGCGCCACACCGT
CGATCCGGACCGCCACATCGAGCGGGTCACCGAGCTGCAAGAACTCTTCCTCACGCGCGTCGGGCTCGAC
ATCGGCAAGGTGTGGGTCGCGGACGACGGCGCCGCGGTGGCGGTCTGGACCACGCCGGAGAGCGTCGAAG
CGGGGGCGGTGTTCGCCGAGATCGGCCCGCGCATGGCCGAGTTGAGCGGTTCCCGGCTGGCCGCGCAGCA
ACAGATGGAAGGCCTCCTGGCGCCGCACCGGCCCAAGGAGCCCGCGTGGTTCCTGGCCACCGTCGGCGTC
TCGCCCGACCACCAGGGCAAGGGTCTGGGCAGCGCCGTCGTGCTCCCCGGAGTGGAGGCGGCCGAGCGCG
CCGGGGTGCCCGCCTTCCTGGAGACCTCCGCGCCCCGCAACCTCCCCTTCTACGAGCGGCTCGGCTTCAC
CGTCACCGCCGACGTCGAGGTGCCCGAAGGACCGCGCACCTGGTGCATGACCCGCAAGGGGTAACTAAGT
AAGGATCGATCCAAGATATCGTATTCTTAACTATGTTGCTCCTTTTACGCTATGTGGATACGCTGCTTTA
ATGCCTTTGTATCATGCTATTGCTTCCCGTATGGCTTTCATTTTCTCCTCCTTGTATAAATCCTGGTTGC
TGTCTCTTTATGAGGAGTTGTGGCCCGTTGTCAGGCAACGTGGCGTGGTGTGCACTGTGTTTGCTGACGC
AACCCCCACTGGTTGGGGCATTGCCACCACCTGTCAGCTCCTTTCCGGGACTTTCGCTTTCCCCCTCCCT
ATTGCCACGGCGGAACTCATCGCCGCCTGCCTTGCCCGCTGCTGGACAGGGGCTCGGCTGTTGGGCACTG
ACAATTCCGTGGTGTTGTCGGGGAAGCTGACGTCCTTTCCATGGCTGCTCGCCTGTGTTGCCACCTGGAT
TCTGCGCGGGACGTCCTTCTGCTACGTCCCTTCGGCCCTCAATCCAGCGGACCTTCCTTCCCGCGGCCTG
CTGCCGGCTCTGCGGCCTCTTCCGCGTCTTCGCCTTCGCCCTCAGACGAGTCGGATCTCCCTTTGGGCCG
CCTCCCCGCCAATTCCTAGAGCTCGCTGATCAGCCTCGACTGTGCCTTCTAGTTGCCAGCCATCTGTTGT
TTGCCCCTCCCCCGTGCCTTCCTTGACCCTGGAAGGTGCCACTCCCACTGTCCTTTCCTAATAAAATGAG
GAAATTGCATCGCATTGTCTGAGTAGGTGTCATTCTATTCTGGGGGGTGGGGTGGGGCAGGACAGCAAGG
GGGAGGATTGGGAAGAGAATAGCAGGCATGCTGGGGAGCGGCCGCAGGAACCCCTAGTGATGGAGTTGGC
CACTCCCTCTCTGCGCGCTCGCTCGCTCACTGAGGCCGGGCGACCAAAGGTCGCCCGACGCCCGGGCTTT
GCCCGGGCGGCCTCAGTGAGCGAGCGAGCGCGCAGCTGCCTGCAGGGGCGCCTGATGCGGTATTTTCTCC
TTACGCATCTGTGCGGTATTTCACACCGCATA
[95 nt withheld, positions 6403-6497]
T
[46 nt withheld, positions 6499-6544]
C
[141 nt withheld, positions 6546-6686]
CCTTTGACGTTGGAGTCCACGTTCTTTAATAGTGGACTCTTGTTCCAAACTGGAACAACACTCAACTCTA
TCTCGGGCTATTCTTTTGATTTATAAGGGATTTTGCCGATTTCGGTCTATTGGTTAAAAAATGAGCTGAT
TTAACAAAAATTTAACGCGAATTTTAACAAAATATTAACGTTTACAATTTTATGGTGCACTCTCAGTACA
ATCTGCTCTGATGCCGCATAGTTAAGCCAGCCCCGACACCCGCCAACACCCGCTGACGCGCCCTGACGGG
CTTGTCTGCTCCCGGCATCCGCTTACAGACAAGCTGTGACCGTCTCCGGGAGCTGCATGTGTCAGAGGTT
TTCACCGTCATCACCGAAACGCGCGAGACGAAAGGGCCTCGTGATACGCCTATTTTTATAGGTTAATGTC
ATGATAATAATGGTTTCTTAGACGTCAGGTGGCACTTTTCGGGGAAATGTGCGCGGAACCCCTATTTGTT
TATTTTTCTAAATACATTCAAATATGTATCCGCTCATGAGACAATAACCCTGATAAATGCTTCAATAATA
TTGAAAAAGGAAGAGTATGAGTATTCAACATTTCCGTGTCGCCCTTATTCCCTTTTTTGCGGCATTTTGC
CTTCCTGTTTTTGCTCACCCAGAAACGCTGGTGAAAGTAAAAGATGCTGAAGATCAGTTGGGTGCACGAG
TGGGTTACATCGAACTGGATCTCAACAGCGGTAAGATCCTTGAGAGTTTTCGCCCCGAAGAACGTTTTCC
AATGATGAGCACTTTTAAAGTTCTGCTATGTGGCGCGGTATTATCCCGTATTGACGCCGGGCAAGAGCAA
CTCGGTCGCCGCATACACTATTCTCAGAATGACTTGGTTGAGTACTCACCAGTCACAGAAAAGCATCTTA
CGGATGGCATGACAGTAAGAGAATTATGCAGTGCTGCCATAACCATGAGTGATAACACTGCGGCCAACTT
ACTTCTGACAACGATCGGAGGACCGAAGGAGCTAACCGCTTTTTTGCACAACATGGGGGATCATGTAACT
CGCCTTGATCGTTGGGAACCGGAGCTGAATGAAGCCATACCAAACGACGAGCGTGACACCACGATGCCTG
TAGCAATGGCAACAACGTTGCGCAAACTATTAACTGGCGAACTACTTACTCTAGCTTCCCGGCAACAATT
AATAGACTGGATGGAGGCGGATAAAGTTGCAGGACCACTTCTGCGCTCGGCCCTTCCGGCTGGCTGGTTT
ATTGCTGATAAATCTGGAGCCGGTGAGCGTGGAAGCCGCGGTATCATTGCAGCACTGGGGCCAGATGGTA
AGCCCTCCCGTATCGTAGTTATCTACACGACGGGGAGTCAGGCAACTATGGATGAACGAAATAGACAGAT
CGCTGAGATAGGTGCCTCACTGATTAAGCATTGGTAACTGTCAGACCAAGTTTACTCATATATACTTTAG
ATTGATTTAAAACTTCATTTTTAATTTAAAAGGATCTAGGTGAAGATCCTTTTTGATAATCTCATGACCA
AAATCCCTTAACGTGAGTTTTCGTTCCACTGAGCGTCAGACCCCGTAGAAAAGATCAAAGGATCTTCTTG
AGATCCTTTTTTTCTGCGCGTAATCTGCTGCTTGCAAACAAAAAAACCACCGCTACCAGCGGTGGTTTGT
TTGCCGGATCAAGAGCTACCAACTCTTTTTCCGAAGGTAACTGGCTTCAGCAGAGCGCAGATACCAAATA
CTGTTCTTCTAGTGTAGCCGTAGTTAGGCCACCACTTCAAGAACTCTGTAGCACCGCCTACATACCTCGC
TCTGCTAATCCTGTTACCAGTGGCTGCTGCCAGTGGCGATAAGTCGTGTCTTACCGGGTTGGACTCAAGA
CGATAGTTACCGGATAAGGCGCAGCGGTCGGGCTGAACGGGGGGTTCGTGCACACAGCCCAGCTTGGAGC
GAACGACCTACACCGAACTGAGATACCTACAGCGTGAGCTATGAGAAAGCGCCACGCTTCCCGAAGGGAG
AAAGGCGGACAGGTATCCGGTAAGCGGCAGGGTCGGAACAGGAGAGCGCACGAGGGAGCTTCCAGGGGGA
AACGCCTGGTATCTTTATAGTCCTGTCGGGTTTCGCCACCTCTGACTTGAGCGTCGATTTTTGTGATGCT
CGTCAGGGGGGCGGAGCCTATGGAAAAACGCCAGCAACGCGGCCTTTTTACGGTTCCTGGCCTTTTGCTG
GCCTTTTGCTCACATCTAGAGGTACCCGTTACATAACTTACGGTAAATGGCCCGCCTGGCTGACCGCCCA
ACGACCCCCGCCCATTGACGTCAATAGTAACGCCAATAGGGACTTTCCATTGACGTCAATGGGTGGAGTA
TTTACGGTAAACTGCCCACTTGGCAGTACATCAAGTGTATCATATGCCAAGTACGCCCCCTATTGACGTC
AATGACGGTAAATGGCCCGCCTGGCATTGTGCCCAGTACATGACCTTATGGGACTTTCCTACTTGGCAGT
ACATCTACGTATTAGTCATCGCTATTACCATGGTCGAGGTGAGCCCCACGTTCTGCTTCACTCTCCCCAT
CTCCCCCCCCTCCCCACCCCCAATTTTGTATTTATTTATTTTTTAATTATTTTGTGCAGCGATGGGGGCG
GGGGGGGGG
